>Addgene plasmid #220227 | pet15_rbsk | addgene full sequence | sequence record 436827 | Addgene NGS Result
TCATGCCATCCGTAAGATGCTTTTCTGTGACTGGTGAGTACTCAACCAAGTCATTCTGAGAATAGTGTAT
GCGGCGACCGAGTTGCTCTTGCCCGGCGTCAACACGGGATAATACCGCGCCACATAGCAGAACTTTAAAA
GTGCTCATCATTGGAAAACGTTCTTCGGGGCGAAAACTCTCAAGGATCTTACCGCTGTTGAGATCCAGTT
CGATGTAACCCACTCGTGCACCCAACTGATCTTCAGCATCTTTTACTTTCACCAGCGTTTCTGGGTGAGC
AAAAACAGGAAGGCAAAATGCCGCAAAAAAGGGAATAAGGGCGACACGGAAATGTTGAATACTCATACTC
TTCCTTTTTCAATATTATTGAAGCATTTATCAGGGTTATTGTCTCATGAGCGGATACATATTTGAATGTA
TTTAGAAAAATAAACAAATAGGGGTTCCGCGCACATTTCCCCGAAAAGTGCCACCTGACGTCTAAGAAAC
CATTATTATCATGACATTAACCTATAAAAATAGGCGTATCACGAGGCCCTTTCGTCTTCAAGAATTCTCA
TGTTTGACAGCTTATCATCGATAAGCTTTAATGCGGTAGTTTATCACAGTTAAATTGCTAACGCAGTCAG
GCACCGTGTATGAAATCTAACAATGCGCTCATCGTCATCCTCGGCACCGTCACCCTGGATGCTGTAGGCA
TAGGCTTGGTTATGCCGGTACTGCCGGGCCTCTTGCGGGATATCCGGATATAGTTCCTCCTTTCAGCAAA
AAACCCCTCAAGACCCGTTTAGAGGCCCCAAGGGGTTATGCTAGTTATTGCTCAGCGGTGGCAGCAGCCA
ACTCAGCTTCCTTTCGGGCTTTGTTAGCAGCCGGATCCTCGAGTCA
[927 nt withheld, positions 887-1813]
ATGGCTGCCGCGCGGCACCAGGCCGCTGCTGTGATGATGATGATGATGGCTGCTGCCCATGGTATATCTC
CTTCTTAAAGTTAAACAAAATTATTTCTAGAGGGGAATTGTTATCCGCTCACAATTCCCCTATAGTGAGT
CGTATTAATTTCGCGGGATCGAGATCTCGATCCTCTACGCCGGACGCATCGTGGCCGGCATCACCGGCGC
CACAGGTGCGGTTGCTGGCGCCTATATCGCCGACATCACCGATGGGGAAGATCGGGCTCGCCACTTCGGG
CTCATGAGCGCTTGTTTCGGCGTGGGTATGGTGGCAGGCCCCGTGGCCGGGGGACTGTTGGGCGCCATCT
CCTTGCATGCACCATTCCTTGCGGCGGCGGTGCTCAACGGCCTCAACCTACTACTGGGCTGCTTCCTAAT
GCAGGAGTCGCATAAGGGAGAGCGTCGAGATCCCGGACACCATCGAATGGCGCAAAACCTTTCGCGGTAT
GGCATGATAGCGCCCGGAAGAGAGTCAATTCAGGGTGGTGAATGTGAAACCAGTAACGTTATACGATGTC
GCAGAGTATGCCGGTGTCTCTTATCAGACCGTTTCCCGCGTGGTGAACCAGGCCAGCCACGTTTCTGCGA
AAACGCGGGAAAAAGTGGAAGCGGCGATGGCGGAGCTGAATTACATTCCCAACCGCGTGGCACAACAACT
GGCGGGCAAACAGTCGTTGCTGATTGGCGTTGCCACCTCCAGTCTGGCCCTGCACGCGCCGTCGCAAATT
GTCGCGGCGATTAAATCTCGCGCCGATCAACTGGGTGCCAGCGTGGTGGTGTCGATGGTAGAACGAAGCG
GCGTCGAAGCCTGTAAAGCGGCGGTGCACAATCTTCTCGCGCAACGCGTCAGTGGGCTGATCATTAACTA
TCCGCTGGATGACCAGGATGCCATTGCTGTGGAAGCTGCCTGCACTAATGTTCCGGCGTTATTTCTTGAT
GTCTCTGACCAGACACCCATCAACAGTATTATTTTCTCCCATGAAGACGGTACGCGACTGGGCGTGGAGC
ATCTGGTCGCATTGGGTCACCAGCAAATCGCGCTGTTAGCGGGCCCATTAAGTTCTGTCTCGGCGCGTCT
GCGTCTGGCTGGCTGGCATAAATATCTCACTCGCAATCAAATTCAGCCGATAGCGGAACGGGAAGGCGAC
TGGAGTGCCATGTCCGGTTTTCAACAAACCATGCAAATGCTGAATGAGGGCATCGTTCCCACTGCGATGC
TGGTTGCCAACGATCAGATGGCGCTGGGCGCAATGCGCGCCATTACCGAGTCCGGGCTGCGCGTTGGTGC
GGATATCTCGGTAGTGGGATACGACGATACCGAAGACAGCTCATGTTATATCCCGCCGTTAACCACCATC
AAACAGGATTTTCGCCTGCTGGGGCAAACCAGCGTGGACCGCTTGCTGCAACTCTCTCAGGGCCAGGCGG
TGAAGGGCAATCAGCTGTTGCCCGTCTCACTGGTGAAAAGAAAAACCACCCTGGCGCCCAATACGCAAAC
CGCCTCTCCCCGCGCGTTGGCCGATTCATTAATGCAGCTGGCACGACAGGTTTCCCGACTGGAAAGCGGG
CAGTGAGCGCAACGCAATTAATGTAAGTTAGCTCACTCATTAGGCACCGGGATCTCGACCGATGCCCTTG
AGAGCCTTCAACCCAGTCAGCTCCTTCCGGTGGGCGCGGGGCATGACTATCGTCGCCGCACTTATGACTG
TCTTCTTTATCATGCAACTCGTAGGACAGGTGCCGGCAGCGCTCTGGGTCATTTTCGGCGAGGACCGCTT
TCGCTGGAGCGCGACGATGATCGGCCTGTCGCTTGCGGTATTCGGAATCTTGCACGCCCTCGCTCAAGCC
TTCGTCACTGGTCCCGCCACCAAACGTTTCGGCGAGAAGCAGGCCATTATCGCCGGCATGGCGGCCGACG
CGCTGGGCTACGTCTTGCTGGCGTTCGCGACGCGAGGCTGGATGGCCTTCCCCATTATGATTCTTCTCGC
TTCCGGCGGCATCGGGATGCCCGCGTTGCAGGCCATGCTGTCCAGGCAGGTAGATGACGACCATCAGGGA
CAGCTTCAAGGATCGCTCGCGGCTCTTACCAGCCTAACTTCGATCATTGGACCGCTGATCGTCACGGCGA
TTTATGCCGCCTCGGCGAGCACATGGAACGGGTTGGCATGGATTGTAGGCGCCGCCCTATACCTTGTCTG
CCTCCCCGCGTTGCGTCGCGGTGCATGGAGCCGGGCCACCTCGACCTGAATGGAAGCCGGCGGCACCTCG
CTAACGGATTCACCACTCCAAGAATTGGAGCCAATCAATTCTTGCGGAGAACTGTGAATGCGCAAACCAA
CCCTTGGCAGAACATATCCATCGCGTCCGCCATCTCCAGCAGCCGCACGCGGCGCATCTCGGGCAGCGTT
GGGTCCTGGCCACGGGTGCGCATGATCGTGCTCCTGTCGTTGAGGACCCGGCTAGGCTGGCGGGGTTGCC
TTACTGGTTAGCAGAATGAATCACCGATACGCGAGCGAACGTGAAGCGACTGCTGCTGCAAAACGTCTGC
GACCTGAGCAACAACATGAATGGTCTTCGGTTTCCGTGTTTCGTAAAGTCTGGAAACGCGGAAGTCAGCG
CCCTGCACCATTATGTTCCGGATCTGCATCGCAGGATGCTGCTGGCTACCCTGTGGAACACCTACATCTG
TATTAACGAAGCGCTGGCATTGACCCTGAGTGATTTTTCTCTGGTCCCGCCGCATCCATACCGCCAGTTG
TTTACCCTCACAACGTTCCAGTAACCGGGCATGTTCATCATCAGTAACCCGTATCGTGAGCATCCTCTCT
CGTTTCATCGGTATCATTACCCCCATGAACAGAAATCCCCCTTACACGGAGGCATCAGTGACCAAACAGG
AAAAAACCGCCCTTAACATGGCCCGCTTTATCAGAAGCCAGACATTAACGCTTCTGGAGAAACTCAACGA
GCTGGACGCGGATGAACAGGCAGACATCTGTGAATCGCTTCACGACCACGCTGATGAGCTTTACCGCAGC
TGCCTCGCGCGTTTCGGTGATGACGGTGAAAACCTCTGACACATGCAGCTCCCGGAGACGGTCACAGCTT
GTCTGTAAGCGGATGCCGGGAGCAGACAAGCCCGTCAGGGCGCGTCAGCGGGTGTTGGCGGGTGTCGGGG
CGCAGCCATGACCCAGTCACGTAGCGATAGCGGAGTGTATACTGGCTTAACTATGCGGCATCAGAGCAGA
TTGTACTGAGAGTGCACCATTGCGGTGTGAAATACCGCACAGATGCGTAAGGAGAAAATACCGCATCAGG
CGCTCTTCCGCTTCCTCGCTCACTGACTCGCTGCGCTCGGTCGTTCGGCTGCGGCGAGCGGTATCAGCTC
ACTCAAAGGCGGTAATACGGTTATCCACAGAATCAGGGGATAACGCAGGAAAGAACATGTGAGCAAAAGG
CCAGCAAAAGGCCAGGAACCGTAAAAAGGCCGCGTTGCTGGCGTTTTTCCATAGGCTCCGCCCCCCTGAC
GAGCATCACAAAAATCGACGCTCAAGTCAGAGGTGGCGAAACCCGACAGGACTATAAAGATACCAGGCGT
TTCCCCCTGGAAGCTCCCTCGTGCGCTCTCCTGTTCCGACCCTGCCGCTTACCGGATACCTGTCCGCCTT
TCTCCCTTCGGGAAGCGTGGCGCTTTCTCATAGCTCACGCTGTAGGTATCTCAGTTCGGTGTAGGTCGTT
CGCTCCAAGCTGGGCTGTGTGCACGAACCCCCCGTTCAGCCCGACCGCTGCGCCTTATCCGGTAACTATC
GTCTTGAGTCCAACCCGGTAAGACACGACTTATCGCCACTGGCAGCAGCCACTGGTAACAGGATTAGCAG
AGCGAGGTATGTAGGCGGTGCTACAGAGTTCTTGAAGTGGTGGCCTAACTACGGCTACACTAGAAGGACA
GTATTTGGTATCTGCGCTCTGCTGAAGCCAGTTACCTTCGGAAAAAGAGTTGGTAGCTCTTGATCCGGCA
AACAAACCACCGCTGGTAGCGGTGGTTTTTTTGTTTGCAAGCAGCAGATTACGCGCAGAAAAAAAGGATC
TCAAGAAGATCCTTTGATCTTTTCTACGGGGTCTGACGCTCAGTGGAACGAAAACTCACGTTAAGGGATT
TTGGTCATGAGATTATCAAAAAGGATCTTCACCTAGATCCTTTTAAATTAAAAATGAAGTTTTAAATCAA
TCTAAAGTATATATGAGTAAACTTGGTCTGACAGTTACCAATGCTTAATCAGTGAGGCACCTATCTCAGC
GATCTGTCTATTTCGTTCATCCATAGTTGCCTGACTCCCCGTCGTGTAGATAACTACGATACGGGAGGGC
TTACCATCTGGCCCCAGTGCTGCAATGATACCGCGAGACCCACGCTCACCGGCTCCAGATTTATCAGCAA
TAAACCAGCCAGCCGGAAGGGCCGAGCGCAGAAGTGGTCCTGCAACTTTATCCGCCTCCATCCAGTCTAT
TAATTGTTGCCGGGAAGCTAGAGTAAGTAGTTCGCCAGTTAATAGTTTGCGCAACGTTGTTGCCATTGCT
GCAGGCATCGTGGTGTCACGCTCGTCGTTTGGTATGGCTTCATTCAGCTCCGGTTCCCAACGATCAAGGC
GAGTTACATGATCCCCCATGTTGTGCAAAAAAGCGGTTAGCTCCTTCGGTCCTCCGATCGTTGTCAGAAG
TAAGTTGGCCGCAGTGTTATCACTCATGGTTATGGCAGCACTGCATAATTCTCTTACTG
Features (pLannotate 1.2.2; 21 found; start..end, strand, type, name):
    347..451     -  promoter       AmpR promoter: bla
    564..592     +  promoter       tet promoter: E. coli promoter for tetracycline efflux protein gene
    640..744     +  CDS            TcR (fragment): tetracycline efflux protein; tet; confers resistance to tetracycline
    767..814     -  terminator     T7 terminator: transcription terminator for bacteriophage T7 RNA polymerase
    822..871     -  CDS            SET1 (fragment): solubility-enhancement tag derived from T7 phage gene 10B
    887..1813    -  CDS            rbsK (sequence withheld): RBSK_ECOLI - Experimental evidence at protein level: Swiss-Prot protein existence level 1. Catalyzes the phosphorylation of ribose at O-5 in a reaction requiring ATP and magnesium. The resulting D-ribose-5-phosphate can then be used either for sythesis of nucleotides, histidine, and tryptophan, or as a component of the pentose phosphate pathway. From Escherichia coli (strain K12).
   1817..1834    -  CDS            thrombin site: thrombin recognition and cleavage site
   1845..1861    -  CDS            capTEV™ (fragment): composite tag for in vivo biotinylation, TEV protease cleavage, and 6xHis tagging
   1880..1902    -  RBS            RBS: efficient ribosome binding site from bacteriophage T7 gene 10 (Olins and Rangwala, 1989)
   1917..1941    -  protein_bind   lac operator: The lac repressor binds to the lac operator to inhibit transcription in E. coli. This inhibition can be relieved by adding lactose or isopropyl-β-D-thiogalactopyranoside (IPTG). lac repressor encoded by lacI
   1942..1960    -  promoter       T7 promoter: promoter for bacteriophage T7 RNA polymerase
   1982..2261    +  CDS            TcR (fragment): tetracycline efflux protein; tet; confers resistance to tetracycline
   2269..2346    +  promoter       lacI promoter: lacI
   2347..3429    +  CDS            lacI: lac repressor; lacI; The lac repressor binds to the lac operator to inhibit transcription in E. coli. This inhibition can be relieved by adding lactose or isopropyl-β-D-thiogalactopyranoside (IPTG).
   3442..3463    +  protein_bind   CAP binding site: CAP binding activates transcription in the presence of cAMP. E. coli catabolite activator protein
   3478..4102    +  CDS            TcR (fragment): tetracycline efflux protein; tet; confers resistance to tetracycline
   4344..4724    -  CDS            YPB1_ECOLX: Protein predicted: Swiss-Prot protein existence level 4. From Escherichia coli.
   4741..4932    +  CDS            rop: Rop protein, which maintains plasmids at low copy number; rop
   5034..5173    +  misc_feature   bom: basis of mobility region from pBR322
   5359..5947    -  rep_origin     ori: high-copy-number ColE1/pMB1/pBR322/pUC origin of replication
   6118..346     -  CDS            AmpR (across the origin): β-lactamase; bla; confers resistance to ampicillin, carbenicillin, and related antibiotics
