[The description below was written by a language model from this plasmid's Addgene catalogue record and pLannotate feature annotations shown in this document.]
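Description:
pet15_rbsk is a bacterial expression plasmid built on the pET-15b backbone for producing *Escherichia coli* ribokinase (rbsK) in T7 RNA polymerase-expressing hosts such as BL21(DE3) pLysS or similar strains. The sequenced record is 6,632 nt. Replication depends on a pBR322/ColE1-type origin accompanied by the rop gene and the bom mobility region, an arrangement that generally keeps copy number modest, although the catalogue lists copy number as unknown. Selection is by ampicillin through the bla (AmpR) gene and its own promoter. Several tetracycline-resistance fragments and a tet promoter are annotated, but these are non-functional remnants of the pBR322 ancestry that are interrupted by the expression cassette and lacI.

The expression cassette reads T7 promoter, lac operator, T7 gene 10 ribosome binding site, an N-terminal His tag supplied by the backbone (the annotation tool labels this short stretch as a fragment of a composite His-containing tag), a thrombin cleavage site, the rbsK coding sequence, and the T7 terminator. A plasmid-borne lacI gene with its promoter supplies lac repressor, which binds the operator and holds transcription off until IPTG or lactose is added. The short "SET1" fragment called between the insert and the terminator is probably residual pET vector sequence rather than a deliberate fusion. The insert was introduced by Gibson assembly, and the catalogue lists it as 990 bp.

Ribokinase phosphorylates ribose at O-5 using ATP and magnesium to give D-ribose-5-phosphate. The construct is therefore suited to inducible overproduction of the enzyme, purification by metal-affinity chromatography, and optional removal of the tag with thrombin.
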