Addgene plasmid #220227: pet15_rbsk
Purpose: Bacterial expression of Rbsk in E. coli BL21_DE3 (pLys) or similar
Depositing lab: Bernd Nidetzky. Depositing organization: Technische Universitaet Graz.
Backbone
  Vector backbone: pet15b
  Vector type: Bacterial Expression
Growth in bacteria
  Bacterial resistance: Ampicillin, 100 μg/mL
  Growth temperature: 37°C
  Growth strain: DH5alpha
  Copy number: Unknown
Gene/Insert
  Gene/Insert name: ribokinase
  Species: E.coli
  Insert size (bp): 990
  Entrez Gene: rbsK (a.k.a. b3752, ECK3746)
  Promoter: T7
  Tag / fusion protein: Histag (N terminal on backbone)
  Cloning method: Gibson Cloning
  Sequencing primers: 5′ T7_prom; 3′ T7_term
Resource information
  A portion of this plasmid was derived from a plasmid made by: Vector ordered from GeneScript.
Terms and licenses: Academic/Nonprofit Terms; Industry Terms: Not Available to Industry
How to cite: pet15_rbsk was a gift from Bernd Nidetzky (Addgene plasmid # 220227 ; http://n2t.net/addgene:220227 ; RRID:Addgene_220227)
